Addgene plasmid #82167: pDONR223_TRAF5_WT
Purpose: Gateway Donor vector containing TRAF5 , part of the Target Accelerator Plasmid Collection.
Depositing lab: Jesse Boehm & William Hahn & David Root. Depositing organization: Broad Institute. Publication: Systematic Functional Interrogation of Rare Cancer Variants Identifies Oncogenic Alleles. Kim E, Ilic N, Shrestha Y, Zou L, Kamburov A, Zhu C, Yang X, Lubonja R, Tran N, Nguyen C, Lawrence MS, Piccioni F, Bagul M, Doench JG, Chouinard CR, Wu X, Hogstrom L, Natoli T, Tamayo P, Horn H, Corsello SM, Lage K, Root DE, Subramanian A, Golub TR, Getz G, Boehm JS, Hahn WC. Cancer Discov. 2016 Jul;6(7):714-26. doi: 10.1158/2159-8290.CD-16-0160. Epub 2016 May 4. PubMed 27147599.
Backbone
  Vector backbone: pDONR223
  Backbone manufacturer: Invitrogen
  Backbone size w/o insert (bp): 2790
  Vector type: Gateway Entry vector
Growth in bacteria
  Bacterial resistance: Spectinomycin, 50 μg/mL
  Growth temperature: 37°C
  Growth strain: DH5alpha
  Copy number: High Copy
Gene/Insert
  Gene/Insert name: TRAF5
  Species: H. sapiens (human)
  Mutation: WT
  GenBank ID: NM_145759.2
  Entrez Gene: TRAF5 (a.k.a. MGC:39780, RNF84)
  Promoter: None
  Cloning method: Gateway Cloning
  Sequencing primers: 5′ M13pUC-fwd; 3′ M13-Rev
Terms and licenses: Academic/Nonprofit Terms; Industry Terms: Not Available to Industry
Depositor comments: Closed state: stop codon immediately follows insert Supporting reference: Systematic morphological profiling of human gene and allele function via Cell Painting. Rohban MH, et al. Elife. 2017, Mar 18;6. pii: e24060. PubMed PMID 28315521
How to cite: pDONR223_TRAF5_WT was a gift from Jesse Boehm & William Hahn & David Root (Addgene plasmid # 82167 ; http://n2t.net/addgene:82167 ; RRID:Addgene_82167)
