[The description below was written by a language model from this plasmid's Addgene catalogue record and pLannotate feature annotations shown in this document.]
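Description:
pDONR223_TRAF5_WT is a Gateway entry clone built on the Invitrogen pDONR223 backbone and carries the wild-type human TRAF5 open reading frame (reference transcript NM_145759.2). It is a bacterial propagation and cloning plasmid rather than an expression vector. The sequenced record is 4,467 nt. It is maintained in E. coli at high copy from a ColE1/pUC-type origin and selected with spectinomycin through the aadA (SmR) aminoglycoside adenylyltransferase gene. This gene lies downstream of a fragment of the class 1 integron Pc promoter and a remnant of a gentamicin resistance gene. Small lacZα and lacI fragments are also annotated. These appear to be backbone remnants, and the record gives them no role. The rrnB T1 and T2 terminators help insulate the cloning region from read-through transcription.

The TRAF5 coding sequence (about 1.67 kb) sits between two attL-type Gateway recombination sites. The automated annotation labels both sites as attL3 in opposite orientations. These sites let LR Clonase transfer the ORF directionally into any compatible destination vector. No promoter drives the insert in this plasmid. The only nearby promoter is a T7 promoter beyond the 3′ att site, and it points back toward the insert on the antisense strand. The clone is in the "closed" configuration, with a stop codon immediately after the ORF, so it produces native or N-terminally tagged protein but cannot be used for C-terminal fusions.

TRAF5 is an adapter protein that links TNF-receptor family members to downstream signalling, including NF-κB activation. The plasmid belongs to the Target Accelerator Plasmid Collection. As the wild-type version of TRAF5, it would be a natural reference for comparison with variant alleles in functional studies of cancer-associated variants.
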