Features (pLannotate 1.2.2; 12 found; start..end, strand, type, name):
     38..74      -  CDS            lacZα (fragment): LacZα fragment of β-galactosidase; lacZ fragment
     91..186     +  protein_bind   attL3: mutant version of attL; recombination site for the Gateway® LR reaction LR Clonase™
    192..1862    +  CDS            TRAF5: TRAF5_HUMAN - Also known as RNF84. Experimental evidence at protein level: Swiss-Prot protein existence level 1. Adapter protein and signal transducer that links members of the tumor necrosis factor receptor family to different signaling pathways by association with the receptor cytoplasmic domain and kinases. Mediates activation of NF-kappa-B and probably JNK. Seems to be involved in apoptosis. Plays a role in mediating activation of NF- kappa-B by EIF2AK2/PKR. From Homo sapiens (Human).
   1870..1965    -  protein_bind   attL3: mutant version of attL; recombination site for the Gateway® LR reaction LR Clonase™
   1984..2002    -  promoter       T7 promoter: promoter for bacteriophage T7 RNA polymerase
   2192..2215    +  promoter       Pc promoter (fragment): intI1 (promoter lies within the coding sequence); class 1 integron promoter
   2391..2447    +  CDS            GmR (fragment): gentamycin acetyltransferase; aacC1; confers resistance to gentamycin
   2454..3245    +  CDS            SmR: aminoglycoside adenylyltransferase (Murphy, 1985); aadA; confers resistance to spectinomycin and streptomycin
   3338..3926    +  rep_origin     ori: high-copy-number ColE1/pMB1/pBR322/pUC origin of replication
   4109..4201    +  CDS            lacI (fragment): lac repressor; lacI; The lac repressor binds to the lac operator to inhibit transcription in E. coli. This inhibition can be relieved by adding lactose or isopropyl-β-D-thiogalactopyranoside (IPTG).
   4256..4283    -  terminator     rrnB T2 terminator: transcription terminator T2 from the E. coli rrnB gene
   4415..4458    +  terminator     rrnB T1 terminator: Escherichia coli rrnB; transcription terminator T1 from the E. coli rrnB gene
>Addgene plasmid #82167 | pDONR223_TRAF5_WT | addgene full sequence | sequence record 163808 | Addgene NGS result
GGCAGTTCCCTACTCTCGCGTTAACGCTAGCATGGATGTTTTCCCAGTCACGACGTTGTAAAACGACGGC
CAGTCTTAAGCTCGGGCCCCAAATAATGATTTTATTTTGACTGATAGTGACCTGTTCGTTGCAACAAATT
GATGAGCAATGCTTTTTTATAATGCCAACTTTGTACAAAAAAGTTGGCACCATGGCTTATTCAGAAGAGC
ATAAAGGTATGCCCTGTGGTTTCATCCGCCAGAATTCCGGCAACTCCATTTCCTTGGACTTTGAGCCCAG
TATAGAGTACCAGTTTGTGGAGCGGTTGGAAGAGCGCTACAAATGTGCCTTCTGCCACTCGGTGCTTCAC
AACCCCCACCAGACAGGATGTGGGCACCGCTTCTGCCAGCACTGCATCCTGTCCCTGAGAGAATTAAACA
CAGTGCCAATCTGCCCTGTAGATAAAGAGGTCATCAAATCTCAGGAGGTTTTTAAAGACAATTGTTGCAA
AAGAGAAGTCCTCAACTTATATGTATATTGCAGCAATGCTCCTGGATGTAATGCCAAGGTTATTCTGGGC
CGGTACCAGGATCACCTTCAGCAGTGCTTATTTCAACCTGTGCAGTGTTCTAATGAGAAGTGCCGGGAGC
CAGTCCTACGGAAAGACCTGAAAGAGCATTTGAGTGCATCCTGTCAGTTTCGAAAGGAAAAATGCCTTTA
TTGCAAAAAGGATGTGGTAGTCATCAATCTACAGAATCATGAGGAAAACTTGTGTCCTGAATACCCAGTA
TTTTGTCCCAACAATTGTGCGAAGATTATTCTAAAAACTGAGGTAGATGAACACCTGGCTGTATGTCCTG
AAGCTGAGCAAGACTGTCCTTTTAAGCACTATGGCTGTGCTGTAACGGATAAACGGAGGAACCTGCAGCA
ACATGAGCATTCAGCCTTACGGGAGCACATGCGTTTGGTTTTAGAAAAGAATGTCCAATTAGAAGAACAG
ATTTCTGACTTACACAAGAGCCTAGAACAGAAAGAAAGTAAAATCCAGCAGCTAGCAGAAACTATAAAGA
AACTTGAAAAGGAGTTCAAGCAGTTTGCACAGTTGTTTGGCAAAAATGGAAGCTTCCTCCCAAACATCCA
GGTTTTTGCCAGTCACATTGACAAGTCAGCTTGGCTAGAAGCTCAAGTGCATCAATTATTACAAATGGTT
AACCAGCAACAAAATAAATTTGACCTGAGACCTTTGATGGAAGCAGTTGATACAGTGAAACAGAAAATTA
CCCTGCTAGAAAACAATGATCAAAGATTAGCCGTTTTAGAAGAGGAAACTAACAAACATGATACCCACAT
TAATATTCATAAAGCACAGCTGAGTAAAAATGAAGAGCGATTTAAACTGCTGGAGGGTACTTGCTATAAT
GGAAAGCTCATTTGGAAGGTGACAGATTACAAGATGAAGAAGAGAGAGGCGGTGGATGGGCACACAGTGT
CCATCTTCAGCCAGTCCTTCTACACCAGCCGCTGTGGCTACCGGCTCTGTGCTAGAGCATACCTGAATGG
GGATGGGTCAGGGAGGGGGTCACACCTGTCCCTATACTTTGTGGTCATGCGAGGAGAGTTTGACTCACTG
TTGCAGTGGCCATTCAGGCAGAGGGTGACCCTGATGCTTCTGGACCAGAGTGGCAAAAAGAACATTATGG
AGACCTTCAAACCTGACCCCAATAGCAGCAGCTTTAAAAGACCTGATGGGGAGATGAACATTGCATCTGG
CTGTCCCCGCTTTGTGGCTCATTCTGTTTTGGAGAATGCCAAGAACGCCTACATTAAAGATGACACTCTG
TTCTTGAAAGTGGCCGTGGACTTAACTGACCTGGAGGATCTCTAGTTGCCAACTTTCTTGTACAAAGTTG
GCATTATAAGAAAGCATTGCTTATCAATTTGTTGCAACGAACAGGTCACTATCAGTCAAAATAAAATCAT
TATTTGCCATCCAGCTGATATCCCCTATAGTGAGTCGTATTACATGGTCATAGCTGTTTCCTGGCAGCTC
TGGCCCGTGTCTCAAAATCTCTGATGTTACATTGCACAAGATAAAAATATATCATCATGCCTCCTCTAGA
CCAGCCAGGACAGAAATGCCTCGACTTCGCTGCTACCCAAGGTTGCCGGGTGACGCACACCGTGGAAACG
GATGAAGGCACGAACCCAGTGGACATAAGCCTGTTCGGTTCGTAAGCTGTAATGCAAGTAGCGTATGCGC
TCACGCAACTGGTCCAGAACCTTGACCGAACGCAGCGGTGGTAACGGCGCAGTGGCGGTTTTCATGGCTT
GTTATGACTGTTTTTTTGGGGTACAGTCTATGCCTCGGGCATCCAAGCAGCAAGCGCGTTACGCCGTGGG
TCGATGTTTGATGTTATGGAGCAGCAACGATGTTACGCAGCAGGGCAGTCGCCCTAAAACAAAGTTAAAC
ATTATGAGGGAAGCGGTGATCGCCGAAGTATCGACTCAACTATCAGAGGTAGTTGGCGTCATCGAGCGCC
ATCTCGAACCGACGTTGCTGGCCGTACATTTGTACGGCTCCGCAGTGGATGGCGGCCTGAAGCCACACAG
TGATATTGATTTGCTGGTTACGGTGACCGTAAGGCTTGATGAAACAACGCGGCGAGCTTTGATCAACGAC
CTTTTGGAAACTTCGGCTTCCCCTGGAGAGAGCGAGATTCTCCGCGCTGTAGAAGTCACCATTGTTGTGC
ACGACGACATCATTCCGTGGCGTTATCCAGCTAAGCGCGAACTGCAATTTGGAGAATGGCAGCGCAATGA
CATTCTTGCAGGTATCTTCGAGCCAGCCACGATCGACATTGATCTGGCTATCTTGCTGACAAAAGCAAGA
GAACATAGCGTTGCCTTGGTAGGTCCAGCGGCGGAGGAACTCTTTGATCCGGTTCCTGAACAGGATCTAT
TTGAGGCGCTAAATGAAACCTTAACGCTATGGAACTCGCCGCCCGACTGGGCTGGCGATGAGCGAAATGT
AGTGCTTACGTTGTCCCGCATTTGGTACAGCGCAGTAACCGGCAAAATCGCGCCGAAGGATGTCGCTGCC
GACTGGGCAATGGAGCGCCTGCCGGCCCAGTATCAGCCCGTCATACTTGAAGCTAGACAGGCTTATCTTG
GACAAGAAGAAGATCGCTTGGCCTCGCGCGCAGATCAGTTGGAAGAATTTGTCCACTACGTGAAAGGCGA
GATCACCAAGGTAGTCGGCAAATAACCCTCGAGCCACCCATGACCAAAATCCCTTAACGTGAGTTACGCG
TCGTTCCACTGAGCGTCAGACCCCGTAGAAAAGATCAAAGGATCTTCTTGAGATCCTTTTTTTCTGCGCG
TAATCTGCTGCTTGCAAACAAAAAAACCACCGCTACCAGCGGTGGTTTGTTTGCCGGATCAAGAGCTACC
AACTCTTTTTCCGAAGGTAACTGGCTTCAGCAGAGCGCAGATACCAAATACTGTTCTTCTAGTGTAGCCG
TAGTTAGGCCACCACTTCAAGAACTCTGTAGCACCGCCTACATACCTCGCTCTGCTAATCCTGTTACCAG
TGGCTGCTGCCAGTGGCGATAAGTCGTGTCTTACCGGGTTGGACTCAAGACGATAGTTACCGGATAAGGC
GCAGCGGTCGGGCTGAACGGGGGGTTCGTGCACACAGCCCAGCTTGGAGCGAACGACCTACACCGAACTG
AGATACCTACAGCGTGAGCTATGAGAAAGCGCCACGCTTCCCGAAGGGAGAAAGGCGGACAGGTATCCGG
TAAGCGGCAGGGTCGGAACAGGAGAGCGCACGAGGGAGCTTCCAGGGGGAAACGCCTGGTATCTTTATAG
TCCTGTCGGGTTTCGCCACCTCTGACTTGAGCGTCGATTTTTGTGATGCTCGTCAGGGGGGCGGAGCCTA
TGGAAAAACGCCAGCAACGCGGCCTTTTTACGGTTCCTGGCCTTTTGCTGGCCTTTTGCTCACATGTTCT
TTCCTGCGTTATCCCCTGATTCTGTGGATAACCGTATTACCGCCTTTGAGTGAGCTGATACCGCTCGCCG
CAGCCGAACGACCGAGCGCAGCGAGTCAGTGAGCGAGGAAGCGGAAGAGCGCCCAATACGCAAACCGCCT
CTCCCCGCGCGTTGGCCGATTCATTAATGCAGCTGGCACGACAGGTTTCCCGACTGGAAAGCGGGCAGTG
AGCGCAACGCAATTAATACGCGTACCGCTAGCCAGGAAGAGTTTGTAGAAACGCAAAAAGGCCATCCGTC
AGGATGGCCTTCTGCTTAGTTTGATGCCTGGCAGTTTATGGCGGGCGTCCTGCCCGCCACCCTCCGGGCC
GTTGCTTCACAACGTTCAAATCCGCTCCCGGCGGATTTGTCCTACTCAGGAGAGCGTTCACCGACAAACA
ACAGATAAAACGAAAGGCCCAGTCTTCCGACTGAGCCTTTCGTTTTATTTGATGCCT
