>Addgene plasmid #82167 | pDONR223_TRAF5_WT | depositor partial sequence | sequence record 155538 | Insert sequence
ATGGCTTATTCAGAAGAGCATAAAGGTATGCCCTGTGGTTTCATCCGCCAGAATTCCGGCAACTCCATTT
CCTTGGACTTTGAGCCCAGTATAGAGTACCAGTTTGTGGAGCGGTTGGAAGAGCGCTACAAATGTGCCTT
CTGCCACTCGGTGCTTCACAACCCCCACCAGACAGGATGTGGGCACCGCTTCTGCCAGCACTGCATCCTG
TCCCTGAGAGAATTAAACACAGTGCCAATCTGCCCTGTAGATAAAGAGGTCATCAAATCTCAGGAGGTTT
TTAAAGACAATTGTTGCAAAAGAGAAGTCCTCAACTTATATGTATATTGCAGCAATGCTCCTGGATGTAA
TGCCAAGGTTATTCTGGGCCGGTACCAGGATCACCTTCAGCAGTGCTTATTTCAACCTGTGCAGTGTTCT
AATGAGAAGTGCCGGGAGCCAGTCCTACGGAAAGACCTGAAAGAGCATTTGAGTGCATCCTGTCAGTTTC
GAAAGGAAAAATGCCTTTATTGCAAAAAGGATGTGGTAGTCATCAATCTACAGAATCATGAGGAAAACTT
GTGTCCTGAATACCCAGTATTTTGTCCCAACAATTGTGCGAAGATTATTCTAAAAACTGAGGTAGATGAA
CACCTGGCTGTATGTCCTGAAGCTGAGCAAGACTGTCCTTTTAAGCACTATGGCTGTGCTGTAACGGATA
AACGGAGGAACCTGCAGCAACATGAGCATTCAGCCTTACGGGAGCACATGCGTTTGGTTTTAGAAAAGAA
TGTCCAATTAGAAGAACAGATTTCTGACTTACACAAGAGCCTAGAACAGAAAGAAAGTAAAATCCAGCAG
CTAGCAGAAACTATAAAGAAACTTGAAAAGGAGTTCAAGCAGTTTGCACAGTTGTTTGGCAAAAATGGAA
GCTTCCTCCCAAACATCCAGGTTTTTGCCAGTCACATTGACAAGTCAGCTTGGCTAGAAGCTCAAGTGCA
TCAATTATTACAAATGGTTAACCAGCAACAAAATAAATTTGACCTGAGACCTTTGATGGAAGCAGTTGAT
ACAGTGAAACAGAAAATTACCCTGCTAGAAAACAATGATCAAAGATTAGCCGTTTTAGAAGAGGAAACTA
ACAAACATGATACCCACATTAATATTCATAAAGCACAGCTGAGTAAAAATGAAGAGCGATTTAAACTGCT
GGAGGGTACTTGCTATAATGGAAAGCTCATTTGGAAGGTGACAGATTACAAGATGAAGAAGAGAGAGGCG
GTGGATGGGCACACAGTGTCCATCTTCAGCCAGTCCTTCTACACCAGCCGCTGTGGCTACCGGCTCTGTG
CTAGAGCATACCTGAATGGGGATGGGTCAGGGAGGGGGTCACACCTGTCCCTATACTTTGTGGTCATGCG
AGGAGAGTTTGACTCACTGTTGCAGTGGCCATTCAGGCAGAGGGTGACCCTGATGCTTCTGGACCAGAGT
GGCAAAAAGAACATTATGGAGACCTTCAAACCTGACCCCAATAGCAGCAGCTTTAAAAGACCTGATGGGG
AGATGAACATTGCATCTGGCTGTCCCCGCTTTGTGGCTCATTCTGTTTTGGAGAATGCCAAGAACGCCTA
CATTAAAGATGACACTCTGTTCTTGAAAGTGGCCGTGGACTTAACTGACCTGGAGGATCTC
